>Addgene plasmid #84993 | pFLAG-CMV2-Hsp27-S82A | addgene full sequence | sequence record 167696 | Addgene Assembled Sequence
CCATTCGCCATTCAGGCTGCGCAACTGTTGGGAAGGGCGATCGGTGCGGGCCTCTTCGCTATTACGCCAG
CTGGCGAAAGGGGGATGTGCTGCAAGGCGATTAAGTTGGGTAACGCCAGGGTTTTCCCAGTCACGACGTT
GTAAAACGACGGCCAGTGCCAAGCTGATCTATACATTGAATCAATATTGGCAATTAGCCATATTAGTCAT
TGGTTATATAGCATAAATCAATATTGGCTATTGGCCATTGCATACGTTGTATCTATATCATAATATGTAC
ATTTATATTGGCTCATGTCCAATATGACCGCCATGTTGACATTGATTATTGACTAGTTATTAATAGTAAT
CAATTACGGGGTCATTAGTTCATAGCCCATATATGGAGTTCCGCGTTACATAACTTACGGTAAATGGCCC
GCCTGGCTGACCGCCCAACGACCCCCGCCCATTGACGTCAATAATGACGTATGTTCCCATAGTAACGCCA
ATAGGGACTTTCCATTGACGTCAATGGGTGGAGTATTTACGGTAAACTGCCCACTTGGCAGTACATCAAG
TGTATCATATGCCAAGTCCGCCCCCTATTGACGTCAATGACGGTAAATGGCCCGCCTGGCATTATGCCCA
GTACATGACCTTACGGGACTTTCCTACTTGGCAGTACATCTACGTATTAGTCATCGCTATTACCATGGTG
ATGCGGTTTTGGCAGTACACCAATGGGCGTGGATAGCGGTTTGACTCACGGGGATTTCCAAGTCTCCACC
CCATTGACGTCAATGGGAGTTTGTTTTGGCACCAAAATCAACGGGACTTTCCAAAATGTCGTAATAACCC
CGCCCCGTTGACGCAAATGGGCGGTAGGCGTGTACGGTGGGAGGTCTATATAAGCAGAGCTCGTTTAGTG
AACCGTCAGAATTGATCTACCATGGACTACAAAGACGATGACGACAAGCTTGCGGCCGCGAATTCATCGA
TAGATCTGATATCGGTACCAGTCGACTCTAGAGGATCCAGCATGACCGAGCGCCGCGTCCCCTTCTCGCT
CCTGCGGGGCCCCAGCTGGGACCCCTTCCGCGACTGGTACCCGCATAGCCGCCTCTTCGACCAGGCCTTC
GGGCTGCCCCGGCTGCCGGAGGAGTGGTCGCAGTGGTTAGGCGGCAGCAGCTGGCCAGGCTACGTGCGCC
CCCTGCCCCCCGCCGCCATCGAGAGCCCCGCAGTGGCCGCGCCCGCCTACAGCCGCGCGCTCAGCCGGCA
ACTCGCCAGC
[264 nt withheld, positions 1271-1534]
CTAGCCACGCAGTCCAACGAGATCACCATCCCAGTCACCTTCGAGTCGCGGGCCCAGCTTGGGGGCCCAG
AAGCTGCAAAATCCGATGAGACTGCCGCCAAGTAAAGCCTTAGCCCGGATCCCGGGTGGCATCCCTGTGA
CCCCTCCCCAGTGCCTCTCCTGGCCCTGGAAGTTGCCACTCCAGTGCCCACCAGCCTTGTCCTAATAAAA
TTAAGTTGCATCATTTTGTCTGACTAGGTGTCCTTCTATAATATTATGGGGTGGAGGGGGGTGGTATGGA
GCAAGGGGCAAGTTGGGAAGACAACCTGTAGGGCCTGCGGGGTCTATTGGGAACCAAGCTGGAGTGCAGT
GGCACAATCTTGGCTCACTGCAATCTCCGCCTCCTGGGTTCAAGCGATTCTCCTGCCTCAGCCTCCCGAG
TTGTTGGGATTCCAGGCATGCATGACCAGGCTCAGCTAATTTTTGTTTTTTTGGTAGAGACGGGGTTTCA
CCATATTGGCCAGGCTGGTCTCCAACTCCTAATCTCAGGTGATCTACCCACCTTGGCCTCCCAAATTGCT
GGGATTACAGGCGTGAACCACTGCTCCCTTCCCTGTCCTTCTGATTTTAAAATAACTATACCAGCAGGAG
GACGTCCAGACACAGCATAGGCTACCTGGCCATGCCCAACCGGTGGGACATTTGAGTTGCTTGCTTGGCA
CTGTCCTCTCATGCGTTGGGTCCACTCAGTAGATGCCTGTTGAATTGGGTACGCGGCCAGCTTGGCTGTG
GAATGTGTGTCAGTTAGGGTGTGGAAAGTCCCCAGGCTCCCCAGCAGGCAGAAGTATGCAAAGCATGCAT
CTCAATTAGTCAGCAACCAGGTGTGGAAAGTCCCCAGGCTCCCCAGCAGGCAGAAGTATGCAAAGCATGC
ATCTCAATTAGTCAGCAACCATAGTCCCGCCCCTAACTCCGCCCATCCCGCCCCTAACTCCGCCCAGTTC
CGCCCATTCTCCGCCCCATGGCTGACTAATTTTTTTTATTTATGCAGAGGCCGAGGCCGCCTCGGCCTCT
GAGCTATTCCAGAAGTAGTGAGGAGGCTTTTTTGGAGGCCTAGGCTTTTGCAAAAAGCTCCTCGAGGAAC
TGAAAAACCAGAAAGTTAATTCCCTATAGTGAGTCGTATTAAATTCGTAATCATGTCATAGCTGTTTCCT
GTGTGAAATTGTTATCCGCTCACAATTCCACACAACATACGAGCCGGAAGCATAAAGTGTAAAGCCTGGG
GTGCCTAATGAGTGAGCTAACTCACATTAATTGCGTTGCGCTCACTGCCCGCTTTCCAGTCGGGAAACCT
GTCGTGCCAGCTGCATTAATGAATCGGCCAACGCGCGGGGAGAGGCGGTTTGCGTATTGGGCGCTCTTCC
GCTTCCTCGCTCACTGACTCGCTGCGCTCGGTCGTTCGGCTGCGGCGAGCGGTATCAGCTCACTCAAAGG
CGGTAATACGGTTATCCACAGAATCAGGGGATAACGCAGGAAAGAACATGTGAGCAAAAGGCCAGCAAAA
GGCCAGGAACCGTAAAAAGGCCGCGTTGCTGGCGTTTTTCCATAGGCTCCGCCCCCCTGACGAGCATCAC
AAAAATCGACGCTCAAGTCAGAGGTGGCGAAACCCGACAGGACTATAAAGATACCAGGCGTTTCCCCCTG
GAAGCTCCCTCGTGCGCTCTCCTGTTCCGACCCTGCCGCTTACCGGATACCTGTCCGCCTTTCTCCCTTC
GGGAAGCGTGGCGCTTTCTCATAGCTCACGCTGTAGGTATCTCAGTTCGGTGTAGGTCGTTCGCTCCAAG
CTGGGCTGTGTGCACGAACCCCCCGTTCAGCCCGACCGCTGCGCCTTATCCGGTAACTATCGTCTTGAGT
CCAACCCGGTAAGACACGACTTATCGCCACTGGCAGCAGCCACTGGTAACAGGATTAGCAGAGCGAGGTA
TGTAGGCGGTGCTACAGAGTTCTTGAAGTGGTGGCCTAACTACGGCTACACTAGAAGAACAGTATTTGGT
ATCTGCGCTCTGCTGAAGCCAGTTACCTTCGGAAAAAGAGTTGGTAGCTCTTGATCCGGCAAACAAACCA
CCGCTGGTAGCGGTGGTTTTTTTGTTTGCAAGCAGCAGATTACGCGCAGAAAAAAAGGATCTCAAGAAGA
TCCTTTGATCTTTTCTACGGGGTCTGACGCTCAGTGGAACGAAAACTCACGTTAAGGGATTTTGGTCATG
AGATTATCAAAAAGGATCTTCACCTAGATCCTTTTAAATTAAAAATGAAGTTTTAAATCAATCTAAAGTA
TATATGAGTAAACTTGGTCTGACAGTTACCAATGCTTAATCAGTGAGGCACCTATCTCAGCGATCTGTCT
ATTTCGTTCATCCATAGTTGCCTGACTCCCCGTCGTGTAGATAACTACGATACGGGAGGGCTTACCATCT
GGCCCCAGTGCTGCAATGATACCGCGAGACCCACGCTCACCGGCTCCAGATTTATCAGCAATAAACCAGC
CAGCCGGAAGGGCCGAGCGCAGAAGTGGTCCTGCAACTTTATCCGCCTCCATCCAGTCTATTAATTGTTG
CCGGGAAGCTAGAGTAAGTAGTTCGCCAGTTAATAGTTTGCGCAACGTTGTTGCCATTGCTACAGGCATC
GTGGTGTCACGCTCGTCGTTTGGTATGGCTTCATTCAGCTCCGGTTCCCAACGATCAAGGCGAGTTACAT
GATCCCCCATGTTGTGCAAAAAAGCGGTTAGCTCCTTCGGTCCTCCGATCGTTGTCAGAAGTAAGTTGGC
CGCAGTGTTATCACTCATGGTTATGGCAGCACTGCATAATTCTCTTACTGTCATGCCATCCGTAAGATGC
TTTTCTGTGACTGGTGAGTACTCAACCAAGTCATTCTGAGAATAGTGTATGCGGCGACCGAGTTGCTCTT
GCCCGGCGTCAATACGGGATAATACCGCGCCACATAGCAGAACTTTAAAAGTGCTCATCATTGGAAAACG
TTCTTCGGGGCGAAAACTCTCAAGGATCTTACCGCTGTTGAGATCCAGTTCGATGTAACCCACTCGTGCA
CCCAACTGATCTTCAGCATCTTTTACTTTCACCAGCGTTTCTGGGTGAGCAAAAACAGGAAGGCAAAATG
CCGCAAAAAAGGGAATAAGGGCGACACGGAAATGTTGAATACTCATACTCTTCCTTTTTCAATATTATTG
AAGCATTTATCAGGGTTATTGTCTCATGAGCGGATACATATTTGAATGTATTTAGAAAAATAAACAAATA
GGGGTTCCGCGCACATTTCCCCGAAAAGTGCCACCTG
[124 nt withheld, positions 4862-4985]
C
[91 nt withheld, positions 4987-5077]
A
[49 nt withheld, positions 5079-5127]
CCTTTGACGTTGGAGTCCACGTTCTTT
[37 nt withheld, positions 5155-5191]
ACCCTATCTCGGTCTATTCTTTTGATTTATAAGGGATTTTGCCGATTTCGGCCTATTGGTTAAAAAATGA
GCTGATTTAACAAAAATTTAACGCGAATTTTAACAAAATATTAACGCTTACAATTT
Features (pLannotate 1.2.2; 17 found; start..end, strand, type, name):
      4..158     -  CDS            lacZα (fragment): LacZα fragment of β-galactosidase; lacZ fragment
    318..697     +  enhancer       CMV enhancer: human cytomegalovirus immediate early enhancer
    699..898     +  promoter       CMV promoter: human cytomegalovirus (CMV) immediate early promoter
    934..954     +  CDS            3xFLAG (fragment): three tandem FLAG® epitope tags
   1001..1018    -  misc_feature   MCS (fragment): pUC18/19 multiple cloning site
   1022..1636    +  CDS            HSPB1 (sequence partly withheld): HSPB1_HUMAN - Also known as HSP27, HSP28. Experimental evidence at protein level: Swiss-Prot protein existence level 1. Small heat shock protein which functions as a molecular chaperone probably maintaining denatured proteins in a folding- competent state (PubMed:10383393, PubMed:20178975). Plays a role in stress resistance and actin organization (PubMed:19166925). Through its molecular chaperone activity may regulate numerous biological processes including the phosphorylation and the axonal transport of neurofilament proteins (PubMed:23728742). From Homo sapiens (Human).
   1658..2280    +  polyA_signal   hGH poly(A) signal: human growth hormone polyadenylation signal
   2309..2638    +  promoter       SV40 promoter: SV40 enhancer and early promoter
   2677..2695    -  promoter       T7 promoter: promoter for bacteriophage T7 RNA polymerase
   2733..2749    -  protein_bind   lac operator: The lac repressor binds to the lac operator to inhibit transcription in E. coli. This inhibition can be relieved by adding lactose or isopropyl-β-D-thiogalactopyranoside (IPTG). lac repressor encoded by lacI
   2757..2787    -  promoter       lac promoter: promoter for the E. coli lac operon
   2802..2823    -  protein_bind   CAP binding site: CAP binding activates transcription in the presence of cAMP. E. coli catabolite activator protein
   2836..2928    -  CDS            lacI (fragment): lac repressor; lacI; The lac repressor binds to the lac operator to inhibit transcription in E. coli. This inhibition can be relieved by adding lactose or isopropyl-β-D-thiogalactopyranoside (IPTG).
   3111..3699    -  rep_origin     ori: high-copy-number ColE1/pMB1/pBR322/pUC origin of replication
   3870..4730    -  CDS            AmpR: β-lactamase; bla; confers resistance to ampicillin, carbenicillin, and related antibiotics
   4731..4835    -  promoter       AmpR promoter: bla
   4862..5290    +  rep_origin     f1 ori (sequence partly withheld): f1 bacteriophage origin of replication; arrow indicates direction of (+) strand synthesis
