[The description below was written by a language model from this plasmid's Addgene catalogue record and pLannotate feature annotations shown in this document.]
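Description:
pFLAG-CMV2-Hsp27-S82A is a mammalian expression plasmid of about 5.3 kb, built on the pFLAG-CMV-2 backbone, that drives expression of human Hsp27 (HSPB1) carrying a serine-to-alanine substitution at residue 82. The coding sequence lies downstream of the human cytomegalovirus immediate-early enhancer and promoter and is followed by the human growth hormone polyadenylation signal. The backbone supplies an N-terminal FLAG epitope. The annotation software labels this short element as a fragment of 3xFLAG, which is consistent with a single FLAG tag positioned just upstream of a remnant of the cloning site and the HSPB1 open reading frame. The tag allows the expressed protein to be detected or immunoprecipitated with anti-FLAG antibodies and distinguished from endogenous Hsp27.

In bacteria the plasmid is maintained through a high-copy ColE1/pUC-type origin and selected with ampicillin via the β-lactamase gene. An f1 origin is present for single-stranded DNA production. The backbone also carries an SV40 enhancer/early promoter region, which contains the SV40 origin and can support episomal replication in cells expressing large T antigen. There are also leftover lac elements (lacZα and lacI fragments, lac promoter/operator) and a T7 promoter. No mammalian selection marker is annotated, so the construct appears suited to transient transfection.

HSPB1 is a small heat shock protein that acts as a molecular chaperone and contributes to stress resistance and actin organization. Replacing serine 82 with alanine removes a potential phosphoacceptor residue, so this is most likely a non-phosphorylatable variant for comparison with wild-type Hsp27, although the record states the purpose only as Hsp27 expression. The depositor notes that the parental wild-type plasmid came from another laboratory, and the cloning method is not recorded.
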