Addgene plasmid #84993: pFLAG-CMV2-Hsp27-S82A
Purpose: Hsp27 expression plasmid
Depositing lab: Ugo Moens.
Backbone
  Vector backbone: pFLAG-CMVTM-2
  Vector type: Mammalian Expression
Growth in bacteria
  Bacterial resistance: Ampicillin, 100 μg/mL
  Growth temperature: 37°C
  Growth strain: DH5alpha
  Copy number: High Copy
Gene/Insert
  Gene/Insert name: Hsp27
  Species: H. sapiens (human)
  Mutation: Serine 82 mutated to Alanine
  Entrez Gene: HSPB1 (a.k.a. CMT2F, HEL-S-102, HMN2B, HMND3, HS.76067, HSP27, HSP28, Hsp25, SRP27)
  Promoter: CMV
  Tag / fusion protein: Flag (N terminal on backbone)
  Cloning method: Unknown
  Sequencing primers: 5′ CMV-F; 3′ hGH-pA-R
Terms and licenses: Academic/Nonprofit Terms; Industry Terms: Not Available to Industry
Depositor comments: The pFLAG-CMV2-Hsp27 wild-type plasmid was obtained from Dr. Park and is described by Park KJ, Gaynor RB, Kwak YT. J Biol Chem 2003; 278:35272-35278. PMID:12829720
How to cite: pFLAG-CMV2-Hsp27-S82A was a gift from Ugo Moens (Addgene plasmid # 84993 ; http://n2t.net/addgene:84993 ; RRID:Addgene_84993)
