>Addgene plasmid #84993 | pFLAG-CMV2-Hsp27-S82A | addgene partial sequence | sequence record 167690 | CMV-F 5'-CGCAAATGGGCGGTAGGCGTG-3'
TAAGCAGAGCTCGTTTAGTGAACCGTCAGAATTGATCTACCATGGACTACAAAGACGATGACGACAAGCT
TGCGGCCGCGAATTCATCGATAGATCTGATATCGGTACCAGTCGACTCTAGAGGATCCAGCATGACCGAG
CGCCGCGTCCCCTTCTCGCTCCTGCGGGGCCCCAGCTGGGACCCCTTCCGCGACTGGTACCCGCATAGCC
GCCTCTTCGACCAGGCCTTCGGGCTGCCCCGGCTGCCGGAGGAGTGGTCGCAGTGGTTAGGCGGCAGCAG
CTGGCCAGGCTACGTGCGCCCCCTGCCCCCCGCCGCCATCGAGAGCCCCGCAGTGGCCGCGCCCGCCTAC
AGCCGCGCGCTCAGCCGGCAACTCGCCAGC
[264 nt withheld, positions 381-644]
CTAGCCACGCAGTCCAACGAGATCACCATCCCAGTCACCTTCGAGTCGCGGGCCCAGCTTGGGGGCCCAG
AAGCTGCAAAATCCGATGAGACTGCCGCCAAGTAAAGCCTTAGCCCGGATCCCGGGTGGCATCCCTGTGA
CCCCTCCCCAGTGCCTCTCCTGGCCCTGGAAGTTGCCACTCCAGTGCCCACCAGCCTTGTCCTAATAAAA
TTAAGTTGCATCATTTTGTCTGACTAGGTGTCCTTCTATAATATTATGGGGTGGAGGGGGGTGGTATGGA
GCAAGGGGCAAGTTGGGAAGACAACCTGTAGGGCCTGCGGGGTCTATTGGGAACCAAGCTGGAGTGCAGT
G
