>Addgene plasmid #84993 | pFLAG-CMV2-Hsp27-S82A | addgene partial sequence | sequence record 167693 | hGH-PA-R 5'-CCAGCTTGGTTCCCAATAGA-3'
CTTGCCCCTTGCTCCATACCACCCCCCTCCACCCCATAATATTATAGAAGGACACCTAGTCAGACAAAAT
GATGCAACTTAATTTTATTAGGACAAGGCTGGTGGGCACTGGAGTGGCAACTTCCAGGGCCAGGAGAGGC
ACTGGGGAGGGGTCACAGGGATGCCACCCGGGATCCGGGCTAAGGCTTTACTTGGCGGCAGTCTCATCGG
ATTTTGCAGCTTCTGGGCCCCCAAGCTGGGCCCGCGACTCGAAGGTGACTGGGATGGTGATCTCGTTGGA
CTGCGTGGCTAG
[264 nt withheld, positions 293-556]
GCTGGCGAGTTGCCGGCTGAGCGCGCGGCTGTAGGCGGGCGCGGCCACTGCGGGGCTCTCGATGGCGGCG
GGGGGCAGGGGGCGCACGTAGCCTGGCCAGCTGCTGCCGCCTAACCACTGCGACCACTCCTCCGGCAGCC
GGGGCAGCCCGAAGGCCTGGTCGAAGAGGCGGCTATGCGGGTACCAGTCGCGGAAGGGGTCCCAGCTGGG
GCCCCGCAGGAGCGAGAAGGGGACGCGGCGCTCGGTCATGCTGGATCCTCTAGAGTCGACTGGTACCGAT
ATCAGATCTATCGATGAATTCGCGGCCGCAAGCTTGTCGTCATCGTCTTTGTAGTCCATGGTAGATCAAT
TCTGACGGTTCACTAAACGAGCTCTGCTTATATAGACCTCCCACCGTACACGCCTACCGCCCATTTGCGT
CAACGGGGCGGGGTTATTACGACATTTTGGAAAGTCCCGTTGATTTTGGTGC
